>Addgene plasmid #17518 | BS.YxiN.Twin1.a1-479.E152Q | addgene partial sequence | sequence record 23354 | 17518 with T7
TGCGACATTCCCTCTGAATATTTTGTTTACTTTAAGAAGGAGATATACATATGAGTCATTTTAAAAACTA
TCAAATCAGTCATGACATTTTACGAGCATTGGAAGGACTGGGATATACAGAACCGACCAAGGTGCAGCAG
AGTGTGATCCCCGCTGCCCTTGAACGAAAGGATCTTGTCGTCAAATCACAGACAGGAAGCGGGAAAACGG
CTTCGTTCGGGATTCCTCTCTGTGAGCTGGCGAATTGGGATGAAAACAAGCCGCAGGCGCTTATTTTAAC
ACCGACCCGTGAGCTTGCGGTGCAAGTAAAGGAAGATATCACGAACATCGGACGATTTAAACGGATCAAA
GCGACAGCCGTATTTGGAAAATCCTCCTTTGATAAACAAAAAGCTGAGCTTAAGCAAAAAAGCCACATTG
TTGTCGGCACGCCGGGACGTGTTCTGGATCATATCGAAAAAGGCACGCTGCCGTTGGATCGTCTCTCTTA
TTTGGTCATTGATCAAGCGGATGAGATGCTGAATATGGGCTTCATTGAGCAGGTGGAGGCGATTATCAAG
CATCTGCCGACTGAGCGTACGACGATGCTGTTTTCAGCGACGCTTCCGCAGGATATCGAGAAGCTGAGCC
GTCAATATATGCNAANCCCCCGAGCATATCGAGGTCAAGGCGGCCTNGCCTAACCACAAGAAATATTGAN
CATGCGGTGATTCAAGTAGGAGAAGAGAATAAGTTTCAT
