[The description below was written by a language model from this plasmid's Addgene catalogue record.]
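Description:
BS.YxiN.Twin1.a1-479.E152Q is a bacterial expression plasmid built on the pTWIN1 backbone from New England Biolabs, a 7375 bp vector designed for intein-mediated protein purification. It is maintained in E. coli as a high-copy plasmid under ampicillin selection. The record does not name the promoter, although the listed T7 sequencing primer on the 5′ side is consistent with a T7-driven expression cassette, as is usual for this vector family. No feature table is provided, so the origin of replication and other backbone elements are not itemised.

The insert is a 1437 bp coding sequence for YxiN, the Bacillus subtilis DEAD-box RNA helicase that is the homolog of E. coli DbpA. As the construct name indicates, it spans amino acids 1–479, which matches the insert size. It was cloned between NdeI and SpeI sites, both of which remain intact. This places the helicase in frame with a backbone-encoded C-terminal intein–chitin binding domain fusion. In this kind of system, the fusion protein is captured on chitin resin, and induced self-cleavage of the intein then releases the target protein without a residual affinity tag.

The insert carries an E152Q substitution. The record does not explain its purpose, but a glutamate-to-glutamine change in a DEAD-box protein is commonly introduced in the DEAD motif to impair ATP hydrolysis. The associated publication concerns the solution conformation of YxiN, which suggests the plasmid was used to produce purified mutant protein for biophysical and structural study.
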