Addgene plasmid #17518: BS.YxiN.Twin1.a1-479.E152Q
Depositing lab: David McKay. Depositing organization: Stanford University. Publication: The Bacillus subtilis RNA helicase YxiN is distended in solution. Wang S, Overgaard MT, Hu Y, McKay DB. Biophys J. 2008 Jan 1. 94(1):L01-3. 10.1529/biophysj.107.120709 PubMed 17951299.
Backbone
  Vector backbone: pTWIN1
  Backbone manufacturer: New England Biolabs
  Backbone size w/o insert (bp): 7375
  Vector type: Bacterial Expression
Growth in bacteria
  Bacterial resistance: Ampicillin, 100 μg/mL
  Growth temperature: 37°C
  Growth strain: DH5alpha
  Copy number: High Copy
Gene/Insert
  Gene/Insert name: B. subtilis DEAD-box helicase YxiN (alt name: DbpA homolog)
  Species: Bacillus subtilis
  Insert size (bp): 1437
  Mutation: E152Q mutation
  GenBank ID: D83026
  Tag / fusion protein: intein-chitin binding domain (C terminal on backbone)
  Cloning method: Restriction Enzyme; 5′ cloning site NdeI (not destroyed); 3′ cloning site SpeI (not destroyed)
  Sequencing primers: 5′ T7
Resource information
  A portion of this plasmid was derived from a plasmid made by: Dr. Olke Uhlenbeck, Northwestern University
Terms and licenses: Academic/Nonprofit Terms; Industry Terms: Not Available to Industry
How to cite: BS.YxiN.Twin1.a1-479.E152Q was a gift from David McKay (Addgene plasmid # 17518 ; http://n2t.net/addgene:17518 ; RRID:Addgene_17518)
